Addgene plasmid #158676: EYFP NES visual barcode
Purpose: tagging clonal populations with NES EYFP fluorescent protein. Adding NES to EYFP WC
Depositing lab: Ravid Straussman. Depositing organization: Weizmann Institute of Science. Publication: Visual barcodes for clonal-multiplexing of live microscopy-based assays. Kaufman T, Nitzan E, Firestein N, Ginzberg MB, Iyengar S, Patel N, Ben-Hamo R, Porat Z, Hunter J, Hilfinger A, Rotter V, Kafri R, Straussman R. Nat Commun. 2022 May 18;13(1):2725. doi: 10.1038/s41467-022-30008-0. PubMed 35585055.
Backbone
  Vector backbone: pLKO.1
  Backbone size w/o insert (bp): 7387
  Vector type: Mammalian Expression, Lentiviral
  Selectable markers: Puromycin
Growth in bacteria
  Bacterial resistance: Ampicillin, 100 μg/mL
  Growth temperature: 37°C
  Growth strain: NEB Stable
  Copy number: High Copy
Gene/Insert
  Gene/Insert name: EYFP
  Species: H. sapiens (human)
  Insert size (bp): 765
  Promoter: CMV
  Cloning method: Gibson Cloning
Resource information
  A portion of this plasmid was derived from a plasmid made by: pQC NLS YFP IX
Terms and licenses: Academic/Nonprofit Terms; Industry Terms: Not Available to Industry
How to cite: EYFP NES visual barcode was a gift from Ravid Straussman (Addgene plasmid # 158676 ; http://n2t.net/addgene:158676 ; RRID:Addgene_158676)
