[The description below was written by a language model from this plasmid's Addgene catalogue record and pLannotate feature annotations shown in this document.]
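Description:
EYFP NES visual barcode is a third-generation, self-inactivating lentiviral expression plasmid built on a pLKO.1 backbone. It was designed to mark clonal mammalian cell populations with a yellow fluorescent protein directed to a defined subcellular location. In bacteria it is maintained through a high-copy ColE1/pUC-type origin and selected with ampicillin via β-lactamase. The backbone also carries an f1 origin, an SV40 origin and poly(A) signal, and residual lac, T3 and T7 elements from the parental cloning vector.

The viral genome is transcribed from a chimeric RSV promoter fused to a truncated HIV-1 5' LTR. This is followed by the Ψ packaging signal with a partial gag sequence, the Rev response element and the cPPT/CTS, and it ends in a ΔU3 3' LTR that inactivates the LTR promoter after integration. Between these elements, the CMV enhancer and promoter drive a single open reading frame. In it, puromycin N-acetyltransferase is joined through a foot-and-mouth disease virus F2A peptide to EYFP, so ribosomal skipping yields the drug-resistance enzyme and the fluorescent protein as separate polypeptides from one transcript. A WPRE downstream of the cassette enhances transcript stability and expression.

The catalogue entry says a nuclear export signal (NES) was added to a whole-cell EYFP version, which would confine fluorescence to the cytoplasm. The NES is not annotated as a separate feature, although the stated insert size slightly exceeds the annotated EYFP coding region. The catalogue lists the insert species as human, whereas EYFP derives from Aequorea victoria. According to the record, the construct is one of a set of colour-and-localisation "visual barcodes". These let puromycin-selected transduced clones be told apart when mixed in live microscopy assays.
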