Features (pLannotate 1.2.2; 29 found; start..end, strand, type, name):
      1..304     +  enhancer       CMV enhancer: human cytomegalovirus immediate early enhancer
    305..508     +  promoter       CMV promoter: human cytomegalovirus (CMV) immediate early promoter
    534..1130    +  CDS            PuroR (fragment): puromycin N-acetyltransferase; pac from Streptomyces; confers resistance to puromycin
   1170..1235    +  CDS            F2A: 2A peptide from foot-and-mouth disease virus polyprotein Eukaryotic ribosomes fail to insert a peptide bond between the Gly and Pro residues, yielding separate polypeptides.
   1242..1955    +  CDS            EYFP: EYFP is a basic (constitutively fluorescent) green/yellow fluorescent protein published in 1996, derived from Aequorea victoria. It is reported to be a very rapidly-maturing weak dimer with high acid sensitivity.
   2024..2612    +  misc_feature   WPRE: woodchuck hepatitis virus posttranscriptional regulatory element
   2663..2682    +  misc_feature   cPPT/CTS (fragment): central polypurine tract and central termination sequence of HIV-1
   2684..2917    +  LTR            3' LTR (ΔU3): self-inactivating 3' long terminal repeat (LTR) from HIV-1
   2995..3116    +  polyA_signal   SV40 poly(A) signal: SV40 polyadenylation signal
   3156..3291    +  rep_origin     SV40 ori: SV40 origin of replication
   3312..3330    -  promoter       T7 promoter: promoter for bacteriophage T7 RNA polymerase
   3338..3493    +  CDS            lacZα (fragment): LacZα fragment of β-galactosidase; lacZ fragment
   3498..3926    +  rep_origin     f1 ori (sequence partly withheld): f1 bacteriophage origin of replication; arrow indicates direction of (+) strand synthesis
   3979..4083    +  promoter       AmpR promoter: bla
   4084..4944    +  CDS            AmpR: β-lactamase; bla; confers resistance to ampicillin, carbenicillin, and related antibiotics
   5115..5703    +  rep_origin     ori: high-copy-number ColE1/pMB1/pBR322/pUC origin of replication
   5886..5978    +  CDS            lacI (fragment): lac repressor; lacI; The lac repressor binds to the lac operator to inhibit transcription in E. coli. This inhibition can be relieved by adding lactose or isopropyl-β-D-thiogalactopyranoside (IPTG).
   5991..6012    +  protein_bind   CAP binding site: CAP binding activates transcription in the presence of cAMP. E. coli catabolite activator protein
   6027..6057    +  promoter       lac promoter: promoter for the E. coli lac operon
   6065..6081    +  protein_bind   lac operator: The lac repressor binds to the lac operator to inhibit transcription in E. coli. This inhibition can be relieved by adding lactose or isopropyl-β-D-thiogalactopyranoside (IPTG). lac repressor encoded by lacI
   6126..6144    +  promoter       T3 promoter: promoter for bacteriophage T3 RNA polymerase
   6172..6398    +  promoter       RSV promoter: Rous sarcoma virus enhancer/promoter
   6399..6579    +  LTR            5' LTR (truncated): truncated 5' long terminal repeat (LTR) from HIV-1
   6626..6751    +  misc_feature   HIV-1 Ψ: packaging signal of human immunodeficiency virus type 1
   6735..7098    +  CDS            HIV-1 gag (fragment): gag protein from human immunodeficiency virus 1; gag
   7244..7477    +  misc_feature   RRE: The Rev response element (RRE) of HIV-1 allows for Rev-dependent mRNA export from the nucleus to the cytoplasm.
   7854..7882    +  CDS            Rev (fragment): human immunodeficiency virus 1 (HIV-1) Rev protein; rev; enhances nuclear export of unspliced and incompletely spliced viral mRNAs
   7935..8052    +  misc_feature   cPPT/CTS: central polypurine tract and central termination sequence of HIV-1
   8111..8168    +  enhancer       CMV enhancer (fragment): human cytomegalovirus immediate early enhancer
>Addgene plasmid #158676 | EYFP NES visual barcode | addgene full sequence | sequence record 311036 | Addgene NGS Result
CGTTACATAACTTACGGTAAATGGCCCGCCTGGCTGACCGCCCAACGACCCCCGCCCATTGACGTCAATA
ATGACGTATGTTCCCATAGTAACGCCAATAGGGACTTTCCATTGACGTCAATGGGTGGAGTATTTACGGT
AAACTGCCCACTTGGCAGTACATCAAGTGTATCATATGCCAAGTACGCCCCCTATTGACGTCAATGACGG
TAAATGGCCCGCCTGGCATTATGCCCAGTACATGACCTTATGGGACTTTCCTACTTGGCAGTACATCTAC
GTATTAGTCATCGCTATTACCATGGTGATGCGGTTTTGGCAGTACATCAATGGGCGTGGATAGCGGTTTG
ACTCACGGGGATTTCCAAGTCTCCACCCCATTGACGTCAATGGGAGTTTGTTTTGGCACCAAAATCAACG
GGACTTTCCAAAATGTCGTAACAACTCCGCCCCATTGACGCAAATGGGCGGTAGGCGTGTACGGTGGGAG
GTCTATATAAGCAGAGCTCTCTGGCTAACTGTCGGGATCCACCATGACCGAGTACAAGCCCACCGTGCGC
CTCGCCACCCGCGACGACGTGCCCAGGGCCGTCCGCACCCTCGCCGCCGCTTTCGCCGACTACCCCGCCA
CCCGCCACACCGTCGATCCCGACCGCCACATCGAGCGGGTCACCGAGCTGCAAGAACTCTTCCTCACCCG
CGTCGGGCTCGACATCGGCAAGGTGTGGGTCGCTGACGACGGCGCCGCAGTGGCTGTCTGGACCACACCC
GAGAGCGTCGAAGCTGGGGCGGTGTTCGCCGAGATCGGCCCTCGCATGGCCGAGTTGAGCGGTTCCCGGC
TGGCCGCTCAGCAACAGATGGAAGGCCTCCTGGCTCCACACCGGCCCAAGGAGCCCGCATGGTTCCTGGC
CACCGTCGGCGTCTCTCCCGACCACCAGGGCAAGGGTCTGGGCAGCGCCGTCGTGCTCCCCGGAGTGGAG
GCTGCCGAGCGCGCCGGGGTGCCCGCCTTCCTGGAGACCTCCGCACCCCGCAACCTCCCCTTCTACGAGC
GGCTCGGCTTCACCGTCACCGCCGACGTGGAGGTGCCCGAAGGACCACGCACCTGGTGCATGACCCGCAA
GCCCGGTGCCCTGCAGGGATCTGGCGAAGCCAGACACAAACAGAAAATTGTGAAACAGACTTTGAATTTT
GACCTTCTCAAGTTGGCGGGAGACGTGGAGTCCAACCCAGGGCCCGCTAGCATGGTGAGCAAGGGCGAGG
AGCTGTTCACCGGGGTGGTGCCCATCCTGGTCGAGCTGGACGGCGACGTAAACGGCCACAAGTTCAGCGT
GTCCGGCGAGGGCGAGGGCGATGCCACCTACGGCAAGCTGACCCTGAAGTTCATCTGCACCACCGGCAAG
CTGCCCGTGCCCTGGCCCACCCTCGTGACCACCTTCGGCTACGGCCTGCAGTGCTTCGCCCGCTACCCCG
ACCACATGAAGCAGCACGACTTCTTCAAGTCCGCCATGCCCGAAGGCTACGTCCAGGAGCGCACCATCTT
CTTCAAGGACGACGGCAACTACAAGACCCGCGCCGAGGTGAAGTTCGAGGGCGACACCCTGGTGAACCGC
ATCGAGCTGAAGGGCATCGACTTCAAGGAGGACGGCAACATCCTGGGGCACAAGCTGGAGTACAACTACA
ACAGCCACAACGTCTATATCATGGCCGACAAGCAGAAGAACGGCATCAAGGTGAACTTCAAGATCCGCCA
CAACATCGAGGACGGCAGCGTGCAGCTCGCCGACCACTACCAGCAGAACACCCCCATCGGCGACGGCCCC
GTGCTGCTGCCCGACAACCACTACCTGAGCTACCAGTCCGCCCTGAGCAAAGACCCCAACGAGAAGCGCG
ATCACATGGTCCTGCTGGAGTTCGTGACCGCCGCCGGGATCACTCTCGGCATGGACGAGCTGTACAGTGA
GCTGCAGAACAAGCTGGAAGAGTTGGATCTGGACTCGTACAAGTAAAGACGCGTTAAGTCGACAATCAAC
CTCTGGATTACAAAATTTGTGAAAGATTGACTGGTATTCTTAACTATGTTGCTCCTTTTACGCTATGTGG
ATACGCTGCTTTAATGCCTTTGTATCATGCTATTGCTTCCCGTATGGCTTTCATTTTCTCCTCCTTGTAT
AAATCCTGGTTGCTGTCTCTTTATGAGGAGTTGTGGCCCGTTGTCAGGCAACGTGGCGTGGTGTGCACTG
TGTTTGCTGACGCAACCCCCACTGGTTGGGGCATTGCCACCACCTGTCAGCTCCTTTCCGGGACTTTCGC
TTTCCCCCTCCCTATTGCCACGGCGGAACTCATCGCCGCCTGCCTTGCCCGCTGCTGGACAGGGGCTCGG
CTGTTGGGCACTGACAATTCCGTGGTGTTGTCGGGGAAATCATCGTCCTTTCCTTGGCTGCTCGCCTGTG
TTGCCACCTGGATTCTGCGCGGGACGTCCTTCTGCTACGTCCCTTCGGCCCTCAATCCAGCGGACCTTCC
TTCCCGCGGCCTGCTGCCGGCTCTGCGGCCTCTTCCGCGTCTTCGCCTTCGCCCTCAGACGAGTCGGATC
TCCCTTTGGGCCGCCTCCCCGCGTCGACTTTAAGACCAATGACTTACAAGGCAGCTGTAGATCTTAGCCA
CTTTTTAAAAGAAAAGGGGGGACTGGAAGGGCTAATTCACTCCCAACGAAGACAAGATCTGCTTTTTGCT
TGTACTGGGTCTCTCTGGTTAGACCAGATCTGAGCCTGGGAGCTCTCTGGCTAACTAGGGAACCCACTGC
TTAAGCCTCAATAAAGCTTGCCTTGAGTGCTTCAAGTAGTGTGTGCCCGTCTGTTGTGTGACTCTGGTAA
CTAGAGATCCCTCAGACCCTTTTAGTCAGTGTGGAAAATCTCTAGCAGTACGTATAGTAGTTCATGTCAT
CTTATTATTCAGTATTTATAACTTGCAAAGAAATGAATATCAGAGAGTGAGAGGAACTTGTTTATTGCAG
CTTATAATGGTTACAAATAAAGCAATAGCATCACAAATTTCACAAATAAAGCATTTTTTTCACTGCATTC
TAGTTGTGGTTTGTCCAAACTCATCAATGTATCTTATCATGTCTGGCTCTAGCTATCCCGCCCCTAACTC
CGCCCATCCCGCCCCTAACTCCGCCCAGTTCCGCCCATTCTCCGCCCCATGGCTGACTAATTTTTTTTAT
TTATGCAGAGGCCGAGGCCGCCTCGGCCTCTGAGCTATTCCAGAAGTAGTGAGGAGGCTTTTTTGGAGGC
CTAGGGACGTACCCAATTCGCCCTATAGTGAGTCGTATTACGCGCGCTCACTGGCCGTCGTTTTACAACG
TCGTGACTGGGAAAACCCTGGCGTTACCCAACTTAATCGCCTTGCAGCACATCCCCCTTTCGCCAGCTGG
CGTAATAGCGAAGAGGCCCGCACCGATCGCCCTTCCCAACAGTTGCGCAGCCTGAATGGCGAATGGG
[124 nt withheld, positions 3498-3621]
C
[91 nt withheld, positions 3623-3713]
A
[49 nt withheld, positions 3715-3763]
CCTTTGACGTTGGAGTCCACGTTCTTT
[37 nt withheld, positions 3791-3827]
ACCCTATCTCGGTCTATTCTTTTGATTTATAAGGGATTTTGCCGATTTCGGCCTATTGGTTAAAAAATGA
GCTGATTTAACAAAAATTTAACGCGAATTTTAACAAAATATTAACGCTTACAATTTAGGTGGCACTTTTC
GGGGAAATGTGCGCGGAACCCCTATTTGTTTATTTTTCTAAATACATTCAAATATGTATCCGCTCATGAG
ACAATAACCCTGATAAATGCTTCAATAATATTGAAAAAGGAAGAGTATGAGTATTCAACATTTCCGTGTC
GCCCTTATTCCCTTTTTTGCGGCATTTTGCCTTCCTGTTTTTGCTCACCCAGAAACGCTGGTGAAAGTAA
AAGATGCTGAAGATCAGTTGGGTGCACGAGTGGGTTACATCGAACTGGATCTCAACAGCGGTAAGATCCT
TGAGAGTTTTCGCCCCGAAGAACGTTTTCCAATGATGAGCACTTTTAAAGTTCTGCTATGTGGCGCGGTA
TTATCCCGTATTGACGCCGGGCAAGAGCAACTCGGTCGCCGCATACACTATTCTCAGAATGACTTGGTTG
AGTACTCACCAGTCACAGAAAAGCATCTTACGGATGGCATGACAGTAAGAGAATTATGCAGTGCTGCCAT
AACCATGAGTGATAACACTGCGGCCAACTTACTTCTGACAACGATCGGAGGACCGAAGGAGCTAACCGCT
TTTTTGCACAACATGGGGGATCATGTAACTCGCCTTGATCGTTGGGAACCGGAGCTGAATGAAGCCATAC
CAAACGACGAGCGTGACACCACGATGCCTGTAGCAATGGCAACAACGTTGCGCAAACTATTAACTGGCGA
ACTACTTACTCTAGCTTCCCGGCAACAATTAATAGACTGGATGGAGGCGGATAAAGTTGCAGGACCACTT
CTGCGCTCGGCCCTTCCGGCTGGCTGGTTTATTGCTGATAAATCTGGAGCCGGTGAGCGTGGGTCTCGCG
GTATCATTGCAGCACTGGGGCCAGATGGTAAGCCCTCCCGTATCGTAGTTATCTACACGACGGGGAGTCA
GGCAACTATGGATGAACGAAATAGACAGATCGCTGAGATAGGTGCCTCACTGATTAAGCATTGGTAACTG
TCAGACCAAGTTTACTCATATATACTTTAGATTGATTTAAAACTTCATTTTTAATTTAAAAGGATCTAGG
TGAAGATCCTTTTTGATAATCTCATGACCAAAATCCCTTAACGTGAGTTTTCGTTCCACTGAGCGTCAGA
CCCCGTAGAAAAGATCAAAGGATCTTCTTGAGATCCTTTTTTTCTGCGCGTAATCTGCTGCTTGCAAACA
AAAAAACCACCGCTACCAGCGGTGGTTTGTTTGCCGGATCAAGAGCTACCAACTCTTTTTCCGAAGGTAA
CTGGCTTCAGCAGAGCGCAGATACCAAATACTGTTCTTCTAGTGTAGCCGTAGTTAGGCCACCACTTCAA
GAACTCTGTAGCACCGCCTACATACCTCGCTCTGCTAATCCTGTTACCAGTGGCTGCTGCCAGTGGCGAT
AAGTCGTGTCTTACCGGGTTGGACTCAAGACGATAGTTACCGGATAAGGCGCAGCGGTCGGGCTGAACGG
GGGGTTCGTGCACACAGCCCAGCTTGGAGCGAACGACCTACACCGAACTGAGATACCTACAGCGTGAGCT
ATGAGAAAGCGCCACGCTTCCCGAAGGGAGAAAGGCGGACAGGTATCCGGTAAGCGGCAGGGTCGGAACA
GGAGAGCGCACGAGGGAGCTTCCAGGGGGAAACGCCTGGTATCTTTATAGTCCTGTCGGGTTTCGCCACC
TCTGACTTGAGCGTCGATTTTTGTGATGCTCGTCAGGGGGGCGGAGCCTATGGAAAAACGCCAGCAACGC
GGCCTTTTTACGGTTCCTGGCCTTTTGCTGGCCTTTTGCTCACATGTTCTTTCCTGCGTTATCCCCTGAT
TCTGTGGATAACCGTATTACCGCCTTTGAGTGAGCTGATACCGCTCGCCGCAGCCGAACGACCGAGCGCA
GCGAGTCAGTGAGCGAGGAAGCGGAAGAGCGCCCAATACGCAAACCGCCTCTCCCCGCGCGTTGGCCGAT
TCATTAATGCAGCTGGCACGACAGGTTTCCCGACTGGAAAGCGGGCAGTGAGCGCAACGCAATTAATGTG
AGTTAGCTCACTCATTAGGCACCCCAGGCTTTACACTTTATGCTTCCGGCTCGTATGTTGTGTGGAATTG
TGAGCGGATAACAATTTCACACAGGAAACAGCTATGACCATGATTACGCCAAGCGCGCAATTAACCCTCA
CTAAAGGGAACAAAAGCTGGAGCTGCAAGCTTAATGTAGTCTTATGCAATACTCTTGTAGTCTTGCAACA
TGGTAACGATGAGTTAGCAACATGCCTTACAAGGAGAGAAAAAGCACCGTGCATGCCGATTGGTGGAAGT
AAGGTGGTACGATCGTGCCTTATTAGGAAGGCAACAGACGGGTCTGACATGGATTGGACGAACCACTGAA
TTGCCGCATTGCAGAGATATTGTATTTAAGTGCCTAGCTCGATACATAAACGGGTCTCTCTGGTTAGACC
AGATCTGAGCCTGGGAGCTCTCTGGCTAACTAGGGAACCCACTGCTTAAGCCTCAATAAAGCTTGCCTTG
AGTGCTTCAAGTAGTGTGTGCCCGTCTGTTGTGTGACTCTGGTAACTAGAGATCCCTCAGACCCTTTTAG
TCAGTGTGGAAAATCTCTAGCAGTGGCGCCCGAACAGGGACTTGAAAGCGAAAGGGAAACCAGAGGAGCT
CTCTCGACGCAGGACTCGGCTTGCTGAAGCGCGCACGGCAAGAGGCGAGGGGCGGCGACTGGTGAGTACG
CCAAAAATTTTGACTAGCGGAGGCTAGAAGGAGAGAGATGGGTGCGAGAGCGTCAGTATTAAGCGGGGGA
GAATTAGATCGCGATGGGAAAAAATTCGGTTAAGGCCAGGGGGAAAGAAAAAATATAAATTAAAACATAT
AGTATGGGCAAGCAGGGAGCTAGAACGATTCGCAGTTAATCCTGGCCTGTTAGAAACATCAGAAGGCTGT
AGACAAATACTGGGACAGCTACAACCATCCCTTCAGACAGGATCAGAAGAACTTAGATCATTATATAATA
CAGTAGCAACCCTCTATTGTGTGCATCAAAGGATAGAGATAAAAGACACCAAGGAAGCTTTAGACAAGAT
AGAGGAAGAGCAAAACAAAAGTAAGACCACCGCACAGCAAGCGGCCGCTGATCTTCAGACCTGGAGGAGG
AGATATGAGGGACAATTGGAGAAGTGAATTATATAAATATAAAGTAGTAAAAATTGAACCATTAGGAGTA
GCACCCACCAAGGCAAAGAGAAGAGTGGTGCAGAGAGAAAAAAGAGCAGTGGGAATAGGAGCTTTGTTCC
TTGGGTTCTTGGGAGCAGCAGGAAGCACTATGGGCGCAGCGTCAATGACGCTGACGGTACAGGCCAGACA
ATTATTGTCTGGTATAGTGCAGCAGCAGAACAATTTGCTGAGGGCTATTGAGGCGCAACAGCATCTGTTG
CAACTCACAGTCTGGGGCATCAAGCAGCTCCAGGCAAGAATCCTGGCTGTGGAAAGATACCTAAAGGATC
AACAGCTCCTGGGGATTTGGGGTTGCTCTGGAAAACTCATTTGCACCACTGCTGTGCCTTGGAATGCTAG
TTGGAGTAATAAATCTCTGGAACAGATTTGGAATCACACGACCTGGATGGAGTGGGACAGAGAAATTAAC
AATTACACAAGCTTAATACACTCCTTAATTGAAGAATCGCAAAACCAGCAAGAAAAGAATGAACAAGAAT
TATTGGAATTAGATAAATGGGCAAGTTTGTGGAATTGGTTTAACATAACAAATTGGCTGTGGTATATAAA
ATTATTCATAATGATAGTAGGAGGCTTGGTAGGTTTAAGAATAGTTTTTGCTGTACTTTCTATAGTGAAT
AGAGTTAGGCAGGGATATTCACCATTATCGTTTCAGACCCACCTCCCAACCCCGAGGGGACCCGATATCG
CGGCCGCAATTCTAGATCTTGAGACAAATGGCAGTATTCATCCACAATTTTAAAAGAAAAGGGGGGATTG
GGGGGTACAGTGCAGGGGAAAGAATAGTAGACATAATAGCAACAGACATACAAACTAAAGAATTACAAAA
ACAAATTACAAAAATTCAAAATTTTCGGGTTTATTACAGGGACAGCAGAGATCCACTTTGGCGCCGGCTC
GAGGGGGCCCGGGGTTATTAATAGTAATCAATTACGGGGTCATTAGTTCATAGCCCATATATGGAGTTCC
G
